>Addgene plasmid #161178 | pDONR221-SLC22A25_STOP | depositor full sequence | sequence record 312290 | Full Sequence
CTTTCCTGCGTTATCCCCTGATTCTGTGGATAACCGTATTACCGCCTTTGAGTGAGCTGATACCGCTCGC
CGCAGCCGAACGACCGAGCGCAGCGAGTCAGTGAGCGAGGAAGCGGAAGAGCGCCCAATACGCAAACCGC
CTCTCCCCGCGCGTTGGCCGATTCATTAATGCAGCTGGCACGACAGGTTTCCCGACTGGAAAGCGGGCAG
TGAGCGCAACGCAATTAATACGCGTACCGCTAGCCAGGAAGAGTTTGTAGAAACGCAAAAAGGCCATCCG
TCAGGATGGCCTTCTGCTTAGTTTGATGCCTGGCAGTTTATGGCGGGCGTCCTGCCCGCCACCCTCCGGG
CCGTTGCTTCACAACGTTCAAATCCGCTCCCGGCGGATTTGTCCTACTCAGGAGAGCGTTCACCGACAAA
CAACAGATAAAACGAAAGGCCCAGTCTTCCGACTGAGCCTTTCGTTTTATTTGATGCCTGGCAGTTCCCT
ACTCTCGCGTTAACGCTAGCATGGATGTTTTCCCAGTCACGACGTTGTAAAACGACGGCCAGTCTTAAGC
TCGGGCCCCAAATAATGATTTTATTTTGACTGATAGTGACCTGTTCGTTGCAACACATTGATGAGCAATG
CTTTTTTATAATGCCAACTTTGTACAAAAAAGCAGGCTCCACCATGGCCTTTCAGGACCTGCTGGATCAA
GTGGGAGGACTGGGCCGGTTCCAGATCCTGCAGATGGTGTTTCTGATCATGTTCAACGTGATCGTGTACC
ACCAGACCCAGCTGGAGAATTTCGCCGCCTTTATCCTGGACCACAGATGCTGGGTGCACATCCTGGACAA
CGATACCATCCCAGACAATGATCCAGGCACACTGAGCCAGGACGCACTGCTGAGGATCTCTATCCCATTT
GATAGCAACCTGCGCCCCGAGAAGTGTCGGAGATTCGTGCACCCTCAGTGGAAGCTGATCCACCTGAACG
GCACCTTTCCAAATACATCCGAGCCTGACACAGAGCCATGCGTGGACGGCTGGGTGTACGATCAGAGCTC
CTTCCCCTCTACCATCGTGACAAAGTGGGACCTGGTGTGCGAGTCCCAGCCTCTGAACTCTGTGGCCAAG
TTCCTGTTTATGGCCGGCATGATGGTGGGCGGCAATCTGTACGGCCACCTGAGCGATAGGTTTGGCCGCA
AGTTCGTGCTGAGGTGGTCCTATCTGCAGCTGGCAATCGTGGGAACCTGCGCAGCCTTCGCCCCTACAAT
CCTGGTGTATTGTTCTCTGCGCTTTCTGGCAGGAGCAGCCACCTTCAGCATCATCGTGAACACAGTGCTG
CTGATCGTGGAGTGGATCACCCACCAGTTTTGCGCCATGGCACTGACCCTGACCCTGTGCGCAGCAAGCA
TCGGACACATCACACTGGGCTCCCTGGCCTTCGTGATCCGGGACCAGTGCATCCTGCAGCTGGTCATGTC
CGCCCCTTGTTTCGTGTTCTTCCTGTTCAGCAGGTGGCTGGCAGAGTCCGCCAGGTGGCTGATCATCAAC
AATAAGCCAGAGGAGGGCCTGAAGGAGCTGAGGAAGGCAGCCCACAGAAACGGCATGAAGAATGCCGAGG
ATATCCTGACCATGGAGGTGCTGAAGTCTACAATGAAGCAGGAGCTGGAGGCCGCCCAGAAGAAGCACAG
CCTGTGCGAGCTGCTGCGGATCCCAAATATCTGCAAGAGAATCTGTTTCCTGTCTTTTGTGAGATTCGCC
AGCACCATCCCCTTCTGGGGCCTGACACTGCACCTGCAGCACCTGGGCAACAACGTGTTCCTGCTGCAGA
CCCTGTTCGGCGCCGTGACACTGCTGGCAAACTGCGTGGCACCATGGGCCCTGAATCACATGAGCAGGCG
CCTGTCCCAGATGCTGCTGATGTTTCTGCTGGCCACCTGTCTGCTGGCCATCATCTTCGTGCCTCAGGAG
ATGCAGACCCTGAGGGTGGTGCTGGCCACACTGGGAGTGGGAGCAGCATCCCTGGGAATCACCTGTTCTA
CAGCCCAGGAGAACGAGCTGATCCCAAGCATCATCCGGGGCAGAGCCACCGGCATCACAGGCAACTTTGC
AAATATCGGAGGCGCCCTGGCATCCCTGATGATGATCCTGTCCATCTACTCTCGCCCCCTGCCTTGGATC
ATCTATGGCGTGTTCGCCATCCTGAGCGGACTGGTGGTGCTGCTGCTGCCCGAGACCCGGAATCAGCCTC
TGCTGGACTCCATCCAGGATGTGGAGAACGAGGGCGTGAATTCTCTGGCCGCCCCCCAGAGATCTAGCGT
GCTGTAAGACCCAGCTTTCTTGTACAAAGTTGGCATTATAAGAAAGCATTGCTTATCAATTTGTTGCAAC
GAACAGGTCACTATCAGTCAAAATAAAATCATTATTTGCCATCCAGCTGATATCCCCTATAGTGAGTCGT
ATTACATGGTCATAGCTGTTTCCTGGCAGCTCTGGCCCGTGTCTCAAAATCTCTGATGTTACATTGCACA
AGATAAAATAATATCATCATGAACAATAAAACTGTCTGCTTACATAAACAGTAATACAAGGGGTGTTATG
AGCCATATTCAACGGGAAACGTCGAGGCCGCGATTAAATTCCAACATGGATGCTGATTTATATGGGTATA
AATGGGCTCGCGATAATGTCGGGCAATCAGGTGCGACAATCTATCGCTTGTATGGGAAGCCCGATGCGCC
AGAGTTGTTTCTGAAACATGGCAAAGGTAGCGTTGCCAATGATGTTACAGATGAGATGGTCAGACTAAAC
TGGCTGACGGAATTTATGCCTCTTCCGACCATCAAGCATTTTATCCGTACTCCTGATGATGCATGGTTAC
TCACCACTGCGATCCCCGGAAAAACAGCATTCCAGGTATTAGAAGAATATCCTGATTCAGGTGAAAATAT
TGTTGATGCGCTGGCAGTGTTCCTGCGCCGGTTGCATTCGATTCCTGTTTGTAATTGTCCTTTTAACAGC
GATCGCGTATTTCGTCTCGCTCAGGCGCAATCACGAATGAATAACGGTTTGGTTGATGCGAGTGATTTTG
ATGACGAGCGTAATGGCTGGCCTGTTGAACAAGTCTGGAAAGAAATGCATAAACTTTTGCCATTCTCACC
GGATTCAGTCGTCACTCATGGTGATTTCTCACTTGATAACCTTATTTTTGACGAGGGGAAATTAATAGGT
TGTATTGATGTTGGACGAGTCGGAATCGCAGACCGATACCAGGATCTTGCCATCCTATGGAACTGCCTCG
GTGAGTTTTCTCCTTCATTACAGAAACGGCTTTTTCAAAAATATGGTATTGATAATCCTGATATGAATAA
ATTGCAGTTTCATTTGATGCTCGATGAGTTTTTCTAATCAGAATTGGTTAATTGGTTGTAACACTGGCAG
AGCATTACGCTGACTTGACGGGACGGCGCAAGCTCATGACCAAAATCCCTTAACGTGAGTTACGCGTCGT
TCCACTGAGCGTCAGACCCCGTAGAAAAGATCAAAGGATCTTCTTGAGATCCTTTTTTTCTGCGCGTAAT
CTGCTGCTTGCAAACAAAAAAACCACCGCTACCAGCGGTGGTTTGTTTGCCGGATCAAGAGCTACCAACT
CTTTTTCCGAAGGTAACTGGCTTCAGCAGAGCGCAGATACCAAATACTGTTCTTCTAGTGTAGCCGTAGT
TAGGCCACCACTTCAAGAACTCTGTAGCACCGCCTACATACCTCGCTCTGCTAATCCTGTTACCAGTGGC
TGCTGCCAGTGGCGATAAGTCGTGTCTTACCGGGTTGGACTCAAGACGATAGTTACCGGATAAGGCGCAG
CGGTCGGGCTGAACGGGGGGTTCGTGCACACAGCCCAGCTTGGAGCGAACGACCTACACCGAACTGAGAT
ACCTACAGCGTGAGCTATGAGAAAGCGCCACGCTTCCCGAAGGGAGAAAGGCGGACAGGTATCCGGTAAG
CGGCAGGGTCGGAACAGGAGAGCGCACGAGGGAGCTTCCAGGGGGAAACGCCTGGTATCTTTATAGTCCT
GTCGGGTTTCGCCACCTCTGACTTGAGCGTCGATTTTTGTGATGCTCGTCAGGGGGGCGGAGCCTATGGA
AAAACGCCAGCAACGCGGCCTTTTTACGGTTCCTGGCCTTTTGCTGGCCTTTTGCTCACATGTT
Features (pLannotate 1.2.2; 10 found; start..end, strand, type, name):
    121..213     +  CDS            lacI (fragment): lac repressor; lacI; The lac repressor binds to the lac operator to inhibit transcription in E. coli. This inhibition can be relieved by adding lactose or isopropyl-β-D-thiogalactopyranoside (IPTG).
    268..295     -  terminator     rrnB T2 terminator: transcription terminator T2 from the E. coli rrnB gene
    427..470     +  terminator     rrnB T1 terminator: Escherichia coli rrnB; transcription terminator T1 from the E. coli rrnB gene
    517..553     -  CDS            lacZα (fragment): LacZα fragment of β-galactosidase; lacZ fragment
    569..668     +  protein_bind   attL1: mutant version of attL; recombination site for the Gateway® LR reaction LR Clonase™
    674..2314    +  CDS            SLC22A25: S22AP_HUMAN - Also known as UST6 Experimental evidence at transcript level: Swiss-Prot protein existence level 2. From Homo sapiens (Human).
   2319..2418    -  protein_bind   attL2: mutant version of attL; recombination site for the Gateway® LR reaction LR Clonase™
   2436..2454    -  promoter       T7 promoter: promoter for bacteriophage T7 RNA polymerase
   2588..3397    +  CDS            KanR: aminoglycoside phosphotransferase; aph(3')-Ia; confers resistance to kanamycin in bacteria or G418 (Geneticin®) in eukaryotes
   3544..4132    +  rep_origin     ori: high-copy-number ColE1/pMB1/pBR322/pUC origin of replication
