[The description below was written by a language model from this plasmid's Addgene catalogue record and pLannotate feature annotations shown in this document.]
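Description:
pDONR221-SLC22A25_STOP is a Gateway entry clone built on the pDONR221 backbone, carrying a codon-optimized open reading frame for human SLC22A25 (also known as UST6 or HIMTP), a member of the solute carrier 22 family. The plasmid totals about 4.2 kb and is maintained in E. coli through a high-copy ColE1/pUC-type origin of replication, with selection by a kanamycin resistance gene (aminoglycoside phosphotransferase). Although the catalogue lists the vector type as mammalian expression, the feature table shows no eukaryotic promoter or polyadenylation signal. The construct is a shuttle for the ORF, not an expression plasmid in its own right.

The roughly 1.64 kb SLC22A25 coding sequence sits between attL1 and attL2 sites, which are the recombination substrates for the LR Clonase reaction. This lets the ORF be transferred directionally and in frame into any attR-containing destination vector of the user's choice. The ORF in this version ends with a stop codon, so it suits expression of the untagged protein or N-terminal fusions supplied by the destination vector. The depositor notes that a companion clone lacking the stop codon exists, which would be the option for C-terminal tagging. Upstream of the cassette, rrnB T1 and T2 terminators insulate the insert from read-through transcription in bacteria. A T7 promoter lies just beyond attL2 on the reverse strand, and the small lacI and lacZα fragments annotated are backbone remnants with no functional role. M13 forward and reverse primer sites flank the insert for sequence verification. The plasmid belongs to a consortium collection of solute carrier transporter clones intended to support systematic functional study of SLC proteins and drug discovery.
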