Addgene plasmid #161178: pDONR221-SLC22A25_STOP
Purpose: Gateway entry clone with codon-optimized ORF sequence for subcloning into custom expression vectors. Contains a STOP codon at the end of the codon-optimized ORF sequence.
Depositing lab: RESOLUTE Consortium & Giulio Superti-Furga. Depositing organization: CeMM Research Center for Molecular Medicine. Publication: The RESOLUTE consortium: unlocking SLC transporters for drug discovery. Superti-Furga G, Lackner D, Wiedmer T, Ingles-Prieto A, Barbosa B, Girardi E, Goldmann U, Gurtl B, Klavins K, Klimek C, Lindinger S, Lineiro-Retes E, Muller AC, Onstein S, Redinger G, Reil D, Sedlyarov V, Wolf G, Crawford M, Everley R, ... Steppan CM. Nat Rev Drug Discov. 2020 Jul;19(7):429-430. doi: 10.1038/d41573-020-00056-6. PubMed 32265506.
Backbone
  Vector backbone: pDONR221
  Backbone manufacturer: ThermoFisher Scientific
  Backbone size w/o insert (bp): 2550
  Vector type: Mammalian Expression
Growth in bacteria
  Bacterial resistance: Kanamycin, 50 μg/mL
  Growth temperature: 37°C
  Growth strain: NEB Stable
  Copy number: High Copy
Gene/Insert
  Gene/Insert name: SLC22A25 (alt name: UST6, HIMTP, MGC120420)
  Species: H. sapiens (human)
  Insert size (bp): 1644
  Entrez Gene: SLC22A25 (a.k.a. UST6, HIMTP, MGC120420)
  Cloning method: Gateway Cloning
  Sequencing primers: 5′ M13-fwd; 3′ M13-rev
Terms and licenses: Academic/Nonprofit Terms; Industry Terms
Depositor comments: This plasmid contains a STOP codon at the end of the codon-optimized ORF. For the version of this plasmid that does not contain a STOP codon, please see Addgene plasmid 132012 For more information on the full Resolute plasmid collection, please see www.addgene.org/depositor-collections/re-solute/. Please provide your feedback on this plasmid to the RESOLUTE consortium by filling out their RESOLUTE repository feedback form: https://forms.office.com/Pages/ResponsePage.aspx?id=0e05yklzmkS7rjFGQL4N7z4feCLQvEJAmVcOCM_u885UN1JJRko0Ukg4TVQwNTZLOUxPQVJWT1NHUCQlQCN0PWcu
How to cite: pDONR221-SLC22A25_STOP was a gift from RESOLUTE Consortium & Giulio Superti-Furga (Addgene plasmid # 161178 ; http://n2t.net/addgene:161178 ; RRID:Addgene_161178)
