>Addgene plasmid #161178 | pDONR221-SLC22A25_STOP | depositor partial sequence | sequence record 312291 | Codon-optimized ORF of SLC22A25
ATGGCCTTTCAGGACCTGCTGGATCAAGTGGGAGGACTGGGCCGGTTCCAGATCCTGCAGATGGTGTTTC
TGATCATGTTCAACGTGATCGTGTACCACCAGACCCAGCTGGAGAATTTCGCCGCCTTTATCCTGGACCA
CAGATGCTGGGTGCACATCCTGGACAACGATACCATCCCAGACAATGATCCAGGCACACTGAGCCAGGAC
GCACTGCTGAGGATCTCTATCCCATTTGATAGCAACCTGCGCCCCGAGAAGTGTCGGAGATTCGTGCACC
CTCAGTGGAAGCTGATCCACCTGAACGGCACCTTTCCAAATACATCCGAGCCTGACACAGAGCCATGCGT
GGACGGCTGGGTGTACGATCAGAGCTCCTTCCCCTCTACCATCGTGACAAAGTGGGACCTGGTGTGCGAG
TCCCAGCCTCTGAACTCTGTGGCCAAGTTCCTGTTTATGGCCGGCATGATGGTGGGCGGCAATCTGTACG
GCCACCTGAGCGATAGGTTTGGCCGCAAGTTCGTGCTGAGGTGGTCCTATCTGCAGCTGGCAATCGTGGG
AACCTGCGCAGCCTTCGCCCCTACAATCCTGGTGTATTGTTCTCTGCGCTTTCTGGCAGGAGCAGCCACC
TTCAGCATCATCGTGAACACAGTGCTGCTGATCGTGGAGTGGATCACCCACCAGTTTTGCGCCATGGCAC
TGACCCTGACCCTGTGCGCAGCAAGCATCGGACACATCACACTGGGCTCCCTGGCCTTCGTGATCCGGGA
CCAGTGCATCCTGCAGCTGGTCATGTCCGCCCCTTGTTTCGTGTTCTTCCTGTTCAGCAGGTGGCTGGCA
GAGTCCGCCAGGTGGCTGATCATCAACAATAAGCCAGAGGAGGGCCTGAAGGAGCTGAGGAAGGCAGCCC
ACAGAAACGGCATGAAGAATGCCGAGGATATCCTGACCATGGAGGTGCTGAAGTCTACAATGAAGCAGGA
GCTGGAGGCCGCCCAGAAGAAGCACAGCCTGTGCGAGCTGCTGCGGATCCCAAATATCTGCAAGAGAATC
TGTTTCCTGTCTTTTGTGAGATTCGCCAGCACCATCCCCTTCTGGGGCCTGACACTGCACCTGCAGCACC
TGGGCAACAACGTGTTCCTGCTGCAGACCCTGTTCGGCGCCGTGACACTGCTGGCAAACTGCGTGGCACC
ATGGGCCCTGAATCACATGAGCAGGCGCCTGTCCCAGATGCTGCTGATGTTTCTGCTGGCCACCTGTCTG
CTGGCCATCATCTTCGTGCCTCAGGAGATGCAGACCCTGAGGGTGGTGCTGGCCACACTGGGAGTGGGAG
CAGCATCCCTGGGAATCACCTGTTCTACAGCCCAGGAGAACGAGCTGATCCCAAGCATCATCCGGGGCAG
AGCCACCGGCATCACAGGCAACTTTGCAAATATCGGAGGCGCCCTGGCATCCCTGATGATGATCCTGTCC
ATCTACTCTCGCCCCCTGCCTTGGATCATCTATGGCGTGTTCGCCATCCTGAGCGGACTGGTGGTGCTGC
TGCTGCCCGAGACCCGGAATCAGCCTCTGCTGGACTCCATCCAGGATGTGGAGAACGAGGGCGTGAATTC
TCTGGCCGCCCCCCAGAGATCTAGCGTGCTGTAA
